Addgene plasmid #147620: pnEA-NvM-HsNot3_589-753_T
Purpose: Bacterial Expression of HsNot3_589-753
Depositing lab: Elisa Izaurralde. Depositing organization: Max Planck Institute for Developmental Biology. Publication: Structure and assembly of the NOT module of the human CCR4-NOT complex. Boland A, Chen Y, Raisch T, Jonas S, Kuzuoglu-Ozturk D, Wohlbold L, Weichenrieder O, Izaurralde E. Nat Struct Mol Biol. 2013 Nov;20(11):1289-97. doi: 10.1038/nsmb.2681. Epub 2013 Oct 13. PubMed 24121232.
Backbone
  Vector backbone: Unknown
  Vector type: Bacterial Expression
Growth in bacteria
  Bacterial resistance: Ampicillin, 100 μg/mL
  Growth temperature: 37°C
  Growth strain: DH5alpha
  Copy number: Low Copy
Gene/Insert
  Gene/Insert name: HsNot3_589-753 (alt name: NOT3 cloned from a clone of Kazusa: KIAA0691)
  Species: H. sapiens (human)
  Entrez Gene: CNOT3 (a.k.a. IDDSADF, LENG2, NOT3, NOT3H)
  Cloning method: Unknown
Terms and licenses: Academic/Nonprofit Terms; Industry Terms: Not Available to Industry
Depositor comments: sequence given by NCBI:NM_014516.3. Plasmids from this collection were made available to the research community and donated after the lab closed. Please note that the sequence provided by the depositing laboratory may be theoretical/predicted or based on Sanger sequencing results. There may be discrepancies between sequencing results obtained by Addgene and the depositor sequence. If an Addgene verified sequence is not available, please contact before placing your order to request that our lab fully sequence the plasmid.
How to cite: pnEA-NvM-HsNot3_589-753_T was a gift from Elisa Izaurralde (Addgene plasmid # 147620 ; http://n2t.net/addgene:147620 ; RRID:Addgene_147620)
