[The description below was written by a language model from this plasmid's Addgene catalogue record and pLannotate feature annotations shown in this document.]
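Description:
pnEA-NvM-HsNot3_589-753_T is a 7.3 kb bacterial expression plasmid for producing a C-terminal fragment of human CNOT3 (NOT3), residues 589–753, in E. coli. The catalogue lists the backbone as unknown, but the annotated features show a pBR322/pET-like architecture. It has a ColE1/pMB1-type origin accompanied by the bom mobility region and the rop gene, which keeps copy number low and agrees with the "low copy" entry. Selection is by ampicillin, through a β-lactamase gene under its own promoter. Several tetracycline-resistance fragments and the tet promoter are scattered around the expression cassette. These appear to be non-functional remnants of the parental tet gene, interrupted by the inserted elements.

Expression is driven by a T7 promoter followed by a lac operator and the phage T7 gene 10 ribosome binding site, and it ends at a T7 terminator. A lacI gene with its own promoter is carried on the plasmid. Transcription is therefore repressed until induction with IPTG, and it requires a host that supplies T7 RNA polymerase. The open reading frame begins with a signal-sequence-free maltose binding protein, which stays in the cytosol and serves as an N-terminal solubility and affinity tag. A short linker region follows, and the feature table does not annotate it, so any protease cleavage site there is not stated. The CNOT3 fragment comes next. A short downstream match to a T7 gene 10B-derived solubility tag is also annotated, but whether it is translated is unclear from the record.

The insert derives from a Kazusa KIAA0691 clone. The plasmid was deposited in connection with structural work on the NOT module of the human CCR4-NOT deadenylase complex, so recombinant protein production for structural and biochemical studies is the likely use.
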