Features (pLannotate 1.2.2; 20 found; start..end, strand, type, name):
    104..208     +  promoter       AmpR promoter: bla
    209..1069    +  CDS            AmpR: β-lactamase; bla; confers resistance to ampicillin, carbenicillin, and related antibiotics
   1240..1828    +  rep_origin     ori: high-copy-number ColE1/pMB1/pBR322/pUC origin of replication
   2014..2156    -  misc_feature   bom: basis of mobility region from pBR322
   2258..2449    -  CDS            rop: Rop protein, which maintains plasmids at low copy number; rop
   2466..2846    +  CDS            YPB1_ECOLX: Protein predicted: Swiss-Prot protein existence level 4. From Escherichia coli.
   3088..3712    -  CDS            TcR (fragment): tetracycline efflux protein; tet; confers resistance to tetracycline
   3727..3748    -  protein_bind   CAP binding site: CAP binding activates transcription in the presence of cAMP. E. coli catabolite activator protein
   3761..4843    -  CDS            lacI: lac repressor; lacI; The lac repressor binds to the lac operator to inhibit transcription in E. coli. This inhibition can be relieved by adding lactose or isopropyl-β-D-thiogalactopyranoside (IPTG).
   4844..4921    -  promoter       lacI promoter: lacI
   4929..5208    -  CDS            TcR (fragment): tetracycline efflux protein; tet; confers resistance to tetracycline
   5230..5248    +  promoter       T7 promoter: promoter for bacteriophage T7 RNA polymerase
   5249..5273    +  protein_bind   lac operator: The lac repressor binds to the lac operator to inhibit transcription in E. coli. This inhibition can be relieved by adding lactose or isopropyl-β-D-thiogalactopyranoside (IPTG). lac repressor encoded by lacI
   5288..5310    +  RBS            RBS: efficient ribosome binding site from bacteriophage T7 gene 10 (Olins and Rangwala, 1989)
   5321..6417    +  CDS            MBP (fragment): maltose binding protein from E. coli; malE (mutated); This version of the gene does not encode a signal sequence, so MBP will remain in the cytosol.
   6466..6960    +  CDS            CNOT3 (fragment): CNOT3_HUMAN - Also known as KIAA0691, LENG2, NOT3. Experimental evidence at protein level: Swiss-Prot protein existence level 1. Component of the CCR4-NOT complex which is one of the major cellular mRNA deadenylases and is linked to various cellular processes including bulk mRNA degradation, miRNA-mediated repression, translational repression during translational initiation and general transcription regulation. Additional complex functions may be a consequence of its influence on mRNA expression. May be involved in metabolic regulation; may be involved in recruitment of the CCR4-NOT complex to
   7001..7050    +  CDS            SET1 (fragment): solubility-enhancement tag derived from T7 phage gene 10B
   7058..7105    +  terminator     T7 terminator: transcription terminator for bacteriophage T7 RNA polymerase
   7128..7232    -  CDS            TcR (fragment): tetracycline efflux protein; tet; confers resistance to tetracycline
   7280..7308    -  promoter       tet promoter: E. coli promoter for tetracycline efflux protein gene
>Addgene plasmid #147620 | pnEA-NvM-HsNot3_589-753_T | depositor full sequence | sequence record 290067 | Full Sequence
TTCTTGAAGACGAAAGGGCCTCGTGATACGCCTATTTTTATAGGTTAATGTCATGATAATAATGGTTTCT
TAGACGTCAGGTGGCACTTTTCGGGGAAATGTGCGCGGAACCCCTATTTGTTTATTTTTCTAAATACATT
CAAATATGTATCCGCTCATGAGACAATAACCCTGATAAATGCTTCAATAATATTGAAAAAGGAAGAGTAT
GAGTATTCAACATTTCCGTGTCGCCCTTATTCCCTTTTTTGCGGCATTTTGCCTTCCTGTTTTTGCTCAC
CCAGAAACGCTGGTGAAAGTAAAAGATGCTGAAGATCAGTTGGGTGCACGAGTGGGTTACATCGAACTGG
ATCTCAACAGCGGTAAGATCCTTGAGAGTTTTCGCCCCGAAGAACGTTTTCCAATGATGAGCACTTTTAA
AGTTCTGCTATGTGGCGCGGTATTATCCCGTGTTGACGCCGGGCAAGAGCAACTCGGTCGCCGCATACAC
TATTCTCAGAATGACTTGGTTGAGTACTCACCAGTCACAGAAAAGCATCTTACGGATGGCATGACAGTAA
GAGAATTATGCAGTGCTGCCATAACCATGAGTGATAACACTGCGGCCAACTTACTTCTGACAACGATCGG
AGGACCGAAGGAGCTAACCGCTTTTTTGCACAACATGGGGGATCATGTAACTCGCCTTGATCGTTGGGAA
CCGGAGCTGAATGAAGCCATACCAAACGACGAGCGTGACACCACGATGCCTGCAGCAATGGCAACAACGT
TGCGCAAACTATTAACTGGCGAACTACTTACTCTAGCTTCCCGGCAACAATTAATAGACTGGATGGAGGC
GGATAAAGTTGCAGGACCACTTCTGCGCTCGGCCCTTCCGGCTGGCTGGTTTATTGCTGATAAATCTGGA
GCCGGTGAGCGTGGGTCTCGCGGTATCATTGCAGCACTGGGGCCAGATGGTAAGCCCTCCCGTATCGTAG
TTATCTACACGACGGGGAGTCAGGCAACTATGGATGAACGAAATAGACAGATCGCTGAGATAGGTGCCTC
ACTGATTAAGCATTGGTAACTGTCAGACCAAGTTTACTCATATATACTTTAGATTGATTTAAAACTTCAT
TTTTAATTTAAAAGGATCTAGGTGAAGATCCTTTTTGATAATCTCATGACCAAAATCCCTTAACGTGAGT
TTTCGTTCCACTGAGCGTCAGACCCCGTAGAAAAGATCAAAGGATCTTCTTGAGATCCTTTTTTTCTGCG
CGTAATCTGCTGCTTGCAAACAAAAAAACCACCGCTACCAGCGGTGGTTTGTTTGCCGGATCAAGAGCTA
CCAACTCTTTTTCCGAAGGTAACTGGCTTCAGCAGAGCGCAGATACCAAATACTGTCCTTCTAGTGTAGC
CGTAGTTAGGCCACCACTTCAAGAACTCTGTAGCACCGCCTACATACCTCGCTCTGCTAATCCTGTTACC
AGTGGCTGCTGCCAGTGGCGATAAGTCGTGTCTTACCGGGTTGGACTCAAGACGATAGTTACCGGATAAG
GCGCAGCGGTCGGGCTGAACGGGGGGTTCGTGCACACAGCCCAGCTTGGAGCGAACGACCTACACCGAAC
TGAGATACCTACAGCGTGAGCTATGAGAAAGCGCCACGCTTCCCGAAGGGAGAAAGGCGGACAGGTATCC
GGTAAGCGGCAGGGTCGGAACAGGAGAGCGCACGAGGGAGCTTCCAGGGGGAAACGCCTGGTATCTTTAT
AGTCCTGTCGGGTTTCGCCACCTCTGACTTGAGCGTCGATTTTTGTGATGCTCGTCAGGGGGGCGGAGCC
TATGGAAAAACGCCAGCAACGCGGCCTTTTTACGGTTCCTGGCCTTTTGCTGGCCTTTTGCTCACATGTT
CTTTCCTGCGTTATCCCCTGATTCTGTGGATAACCGTATTACCGCCTTTGAGTGAGCTGATACCGCTCGC
CGCAGCCGAACGACCGAGCGCAGCGAGTCAGTGAGCGAGGAAGCGGAAGAGCGCCTGATGCGGTATTTTC
TCCTTACGCATCTGTGCGGTATTTCACACCGCATATATGGTGCACTCTCAGTACAATCTGCTCTGATGCC
GCATAGTTAAGCCAGTATACACTCCGCTATCGCTACGTGACTGGGTCATGGCTGCGCCCCGACACCCGCC
AACACCCGCTGACGCGCCCTGACGGGCTTGTCTGCTCCCGGCATCCGCTTACAGACAAGCTGTGACCGTC
TCCGGGAGCTGCATGTGTCAGAGGTTTTCACCGTCATCACCGAAACGCGCGAGGCAGCTGCGGTAAAGCT
CATCAGCGTGGTCGTGAAGCGATTCACAGATGTCTGCCTGTTCATCCGCGTCCAGCTCGTTGAGTTTCTC
CAGAAGCGTTAATGTCTGGCTTCTGATAAAGCGGGCCATGTTAAGGGCGGTTTTTTCCTGTTTGGTCACT
GATGCCTCCGTGTAAGGGGGATTTCTGTTCATGGGGGTAATGATACCGATGAAACGAGAGAGGATGCTCA
CGATACGGGTTACTGATGATGAACATGCCCGGTTACTGGAACGTTGTGAGGGTAAACAACTGGCGGTATG
GATGCGGCGGGACCAGAGAAAAATCACTCAGGGTCAATGCCAGCGCTTCGTTAATACAGATGTAGGTGTT
CCACAGGGTAGCCAGCAGCATCCTGCGATGCAGATCCGGAACATAATGGTGCAGGGCGCTGACTTCCGCG
TTTCCAGACTTTACGAAACACGGAAACCGAAGACCATTCATGTTGTTGCTCAGGTCGCAGACGTTTTGCA
GCAGCAGTCGCTTCACGTTCGCTCGCGTATCGGTGATTCATTCTGCTAACCAGTAAGGCAACCCCGCCAG
CCTAGCCGGGTCCTCAACGACAGGAGCACGATCATGCGCACCCGTGGCCAGGACCCAACGCTGCCCGAGA
TGCGCCGCGTGCGGCTGCTGGAGATGGCGGACGCGATGGATATGTTCTGCCAAGGGTTGGTTTGCGCATT
CACAGTTCTCCGCAAGAATTGATTGGCTCCAATTCTTGGAGTGGTGAATCCGTTAGCGAGGTGCCGCCGG
CTTCCATTCAGGTCGAGGTGGCCCGGCTCCATGCACCGCGACGCAACGCGGGGAGGCAGACAAGGTATAG
GGCGGCGCCTACAATCCATGCCAACCCGTTCCATGTGCTCGCCGAGGCGGCATAAATCGCCGTGACGATC
AGCGGTCCAGTGATCGAAGTTAGGCTGGTAAGAGCCGCGAGCGATCCTTGAAGCTGTCCCTGATGGTCGT
CATCTACCTGCCTGGACAGCATGGCCTGCAACGCGGGCATCCCGATGCCGCCGGAAGCGAGAAGAATCAT
AATGGGGAAGGCCATCCAGCCTCGCGTCGCGAACGCCAGCAAGACGTAGCCCAGCGCGTCGGCCGCCATG
CCGGCGATAATGGCCTGCTTCTCGCCGAAACGTTTGGTGGCGGGACCAGTGACGAAGGCTTGAGCGAGGG
CGTGCAAGATTCCGAATACCGCAAGCGACAGGCCGATCATCGTCGCGCTCCAGCGAAAGCGGTCCTCGCC
GAAAATGACCCAGAGCGCTGCCGGCACCTGTCCTACGAGTTGCATGATAAAGAAGACAGTCATAAGTGCG
GCGACGATAGTCATGCCCCGCGCCCACCGGAAGGAGCTGACTGGGTTGAAGGCTCTCAAGGGCATCGGTC
GAGATCCCGGTGCCTAATGAGTGAGCTAACTTACATTAATTGCGTTGCGCTCACTGCCCGCTTTCCAGTC
GGGAAACCTGTCGTGCCAGCTGCATTAATGAATCGGCCAACGCGCGGGGAGAGGCGGTTTGCGTATTGGG
CGCCAGGGTGGTTTTTCTTTTCACCAGTGAGACGGGCAACAGCTGATTGCCCTTCACCGCCTGGCCCTGA
GAGAGTTGCAGCAAGCGGTCCACGCTGGTTTGCCCCAGCAGGCGAAAATCCTGTTTGATGGTGGTTAACG
GCGGGATATAACATGAGCTGTCTTCGGTATCGTCGTATCCCACTACCGAGATATCCGCACCAACGCGCAG
CCCGGACTCGGTAATGGCGCGCATTGCGCCCAGCGCCATCTGATCGTTGGCAACCAGCATCGCAGTGGGA
ACGATGCCCTCATTCAGCATTTGCATGGTTTGTTGAAAACCGGACATGGCACTCCAGTCGCCTTCCCGTT
CCGCTATCGGCTGAATTTGATTGCGAGTGAGATATTTATGCCAGCCAGCCAGACGCAGACGCGCCGAGAC
AGAACTTAATGGGCCCGCTAACAGCGCGATTTGCTGGTGACCCAATGCGACCAGATGCTCCACGCCCAGT
CGCGTACCGTCTTCATGGGAGAAAATAATACTGTTGATGGGTGTCTGGTCAGAGACATCAAGAAATAACG
CCGGAACATTAGTGCAGGCAGCTTCCACAGCAATGGCATCCTGGTCATCCAGCGGATAGTTAATGATCAG
CCCACTGACGCGTTGCGCGAGAAGATTGTGCACCGCCGCTTTACAGGCTTCGACGCCGCTTCGTTCTACC
ATCGACACCACCACGCTGGCACCCAGTTGATCGGCGCGAGATTTAATCGCCGCGACAATTTGCGACGGCG
CGTGCAGGGCCAGACTGGAGGTGGCAACGCCAATCAGCAACGACTGTTTGCCCGCCAGTTGTTGTGCCAC
GCGGTTGGGAATGTAATTCAGCTCCGCCATCGCCGCTTCCACTTTTTCCCGCGTTTTCGCAGAAACGTGG
CTGGCCTGGTTCACCACGCGGGAAACGGTCTGATAAGAGACACCGGCATACTCTGCGACATCGTATAACG
TTACTGGTTTCACATTCACCACCCTGAATTGACTCTCTTCCGGGCGCTATCATGCCATACCGCGAAAGGT
TTTGCGCCATTCGATGGTGTCCGGGATCTCGACGCTCTCCCTTATGCGACTCCTGCATTAGGAAGCAGCC
CAGTAGTAGGTTGAGGCCGTTGAGCACCGCCGCCGCAAGGAATGGTGCATGCAAGGAGATGGCGCCCAAC
AGTCCCCCGGCCACGGGGCCTGCCACCATACCCACGCCGAAACAAGCGCTCATGAGCCCGAAGTGGCGAG
CCCGATCTTCCCCATCGGTGATGTCGGCGATATAGGCGCCAGCAACCGCACCTGTGGCGCCGGTGATGCC
GGCCACGATGCGTCCGGCGTAGAGGATCGAGATCTCGATCCCGCGAAATTAATACGACTCACTATAGGGG
AATTGTGAGCGGATAACAATTCCCCACTAGTAATAATTTTGTTTAACTTTAAGAAGGAGATATACCATGG
AAACTGAAGAAGGTAAACTGGTAATCTGGATTAACGGCGATAAAGGCTATAACGGTCTCGCTGAAGTCGG
TAAGAAATTCGAGAAAGATACCGGAATTAAAGTCACCGTTGAGCATCCGGATAAACTGGAAGAGAAATTC
CCACAGGTTGCGGCAACTGGCGATGGCCCTGACATTATCTTCTGGGCACACGACCGCTTTGGTGGCTACG
CTCAATCTGGCCTGTTGGCTGAAATCACCCCGGACAAAGCGTTCCAGGACAAGCTGTATCCGTTTACCTG
GGATGCCGTACGTTACAACGGCAAGCTGATTGCTTACCCGATCGCTGTTGAAGCGTTATCGCTGATTTAT
AACAAAGACCTGCTGCCGAACCCGCCAAAAACCTGGGAAGAGATCCCGGCGCTGGATAAAGAACTGAAAG
CGAAAGGTAAGAGCGCCCTGATGTTCAACCTGCAAGAACCGTACTTCACCTGGCCGCTGATTGCTGCTGA
CGGGGGTTATGCGTTCAAGTATGAAAACGGCAAGTACGACATTAAAGACGTGGGCGTGGATAACGCTGGC
GCGAAAGCGGGTCTGACCTTCCTGGTTGACCTGATTAAAAACAAACACATGAATGCAGACACCGATTACT
CCATCGCAGAAGCTGCCTTTAATAAAGGCGAAACAGCGATGACCATCAACGGCCCGTGGGCATGGTCCAA
CATCGACACCAGCAAAGTGAATTATGGTGTAACGGTACTGCCGACCTTCAAGGGTCAACCATCCAAACCG
TTCGTTGGCGTGCTGAGCGCAGGTATTAACGCCGCCAGTCCGAACAAAGAGCTGGCAAAAGAGTTCCTCG
AAAACTATCTGCTGACTGATGAAGGTCTGGAAGCGGTTAATAAAGACAAACCGCTGGGTGCCGTAGCGCT
GAAGTCTTACGAGGAAGAGTTGGCGAAAGATCCACGTATTGCCGCCACGATGGAAAACGCCCAGAAAGGT
GAAATCATGCCGAACATCCCGCAGATGTCCGCTTTCTGGTATGCCGTGCGTACTGCGGTGATCAACGCCG
CCAGCGGTCGTCAGACTGTCGATGAAGCCCTTAAAGACGCGCAGACTGGTACCGGCAGCGGCGAAAACCT
TTACTTCCAGGGCCATATGCTCGAGTCAGAGGTGAACATACCGCTGTCGCTGGGTGTCTGTCCACTGGGC
CCTGTGCCCCTCACCAAGGAGCAGCTCTATCAGCAGGCCATGGAAGAGGCCGCCTGGCACCACATGCCTC
ACCCCTCTGACTCTGAGCGTATTCGGCAGTACCTCCCCCGGAACCCCTGTCCGACGCCCCCCTACCACCA
CCAGATGCCACCCCCACACTCGGACACTGTGGAATTCTACCAGCGCCTGTCGACCGAGACACTCTTCTTC
ATCTTCTACTATCTGGAGGGCACTAAGGCACAGTATCTGGCAGCCAAGGCCCTAAAGAAGCAGTCATGGC
GATTCCACACCAAGTACATGATGTGGTTCCAGAGGCACGAGGAGCCCAAGACCATCACTGACGAGTTTGA
GCAGGGCACCTACATCTACTTTGACTACGAGAAGTGGGGCCAGCGGAAGAAGGAAGGCTTCACCTTTGAG
TACCGCTACCTGGAGGACCGGGACCTCCAGTGAGGATCCTAATAGTCTAGAGCTAGCCCTAGGAGATCCG
GCTGCTAACAAAGCCCGAAAGGAAGCTGAGTTGGCTGCTGCCACCGCTGAGCAATAACTAGCATAACCCC
TTGGGGCCTCTAAACGGGTCTTGAGGGGTTTTTTGCTGAAAGGAGGAACTATATCCGGATATCCCGCAAG
AGGCCCGGCAGTACCGGCATAACCAAGCCTATGCCTACAGCATCCAGGGTGACGGTGCCGAGGATGACGA
TGAGCGCATTGTTAGATTTCATACACGGTGCCTGACTGCGTTAGCAATTTAACTGTGATAAACTACCGCA
TTAAAGCTTATCGATGATAAGCTGTCAAACATGAGAA
